>Addgene plasmid #158701 | TRE-mCherry-p2A-bReaches-TS | addgene full sequence | sequence record 315100 | Addgene NGS Result
GGTAGGCGTGTACGGTGGGAGGCCTATATAAGCAGAGCTCGTTTAGTGAACCGTCAGATCGCAAAGGGCG
AATTCGATCCACCGGTCGCCACCATGGTGAGCAAGGGCGAGGAGGATAACATGGCCATCATCAAGGAGTT
CATGCGCTTCAAGGTGCACATGGAGGGCTCCGTGAACGGCCACGAGTTCGAGATCGAGGGCGAGGGCGAG
GGCCGCCCCTACGAGGGCACCCAGACCGCCAAGCTGAAGGTGACCAAGGGTGGCCCCCTGCCCTTCGCCT
GGGACATCCTGTCCCCTCAGTTCATGTACGGCTCCAAGGCCTACGTGAAGCACCCCGCCGACATCCCCGA
CTACTTGAAGCTGTCCTTCCCCGAGGGATTCAAGTGGGAGCGCGTGATGAACTTCGAGGACGGCGGCGTG
GTGACCGTGACCCAGGACTCCTCCCTGCAGGACGGCGAGTTCATCTACAAGGTGAAGCTGCGCGGCACCA
ACTTCCCCTCCGACGGCCCCGTAATGCAGAAGAAGACCATGGGCTGGGAGGCCTCCTCCGAGCGGATGTA
CCCCGAGGACGGCGCCCTGAAGGGCGAGATCAAGCAGAGGCTGAAGCTGAAGGACGGCGGCCACTACGAC
GCTGAGGTCAAGACCACCTACAAGGCCAAGAAGCCCGTGCAGCTGCCCGGCGCCTACAACGTCAACATCA
AGTTGGACATCACCTCCCACAACGAGGACTACACCATCGTGGAACAGTACGAACGCGCCGAGGGCCGCCA
CTCCACCGGCGGCATGGACGAGCTGTACAAGGGCTCCGGAGCCACGAACTTCTCTCTGTTAAAGCAAGCA
GGAGACGTGGAAGAAAACCCCGGTCCCATGGACTATGGCGGCGCTTTGTCTGCCGTCGGACTGTTCCAGA
CCAGCTACACCCTGGAGAACAACGGCAGCGTGATCTGCATCCCCAACAACGGCCAGTGCTTCTGCCTGGC
CTGGCTGAAGAGTAACGGCACCAACGCCGAGAAGCTGGCCGCCAACATCCTGCAGTGGGTGGTGTTTGCG
CTGAGCGTGGCGTGCCTGGGCTGGTATGCGTATCAGGCGTGGCGCGCGACCTGCGGCTGGGAAGAAGTGT
ATGTGGCGCTGATTGAAATGATGAAAAGCATTATTGAAGCGTTTCATGAATTTGATAGCCCGGCGACCCT
GTGGCTGAGCAGCGGCAACGGCGTGGTGTGGATGCGCTATGGCTCATGGCTGCTGACCTGCCCCGTGATT
CTGATTCATCTGAGCAACCTGACCGGCCTGAAAGATGATTATAGCAAACGCACCATGGGCCTGCTGGTGA
GCGACGTGGGCTGCATTGTGTGGGGCGCGACCAGCGCGATGTGCACCGGCTGGACCAAAATTCTGTTTTT
TCTGATTAGCCTGAGCTATGGCATGTATACCTATTTTCATGCGGCCAAAGTGTATATTGAAGCGTTTCAT
ACCGTGCCGAAAGGCCTGTGCAGACAGCTGGTGAGAGCCATGGCCTGGCTGTTCTTCGTGAGCTGGGGCA
TGTTCCCCGTGCTGTTCCTGCTGGGCCCCGAGGGCTTCGGCCATATTAGCCCGTATGGCAGCGCGATTGG
CCATAGCATTCTGGATCTGATTGCGAAGAACATGTGGGGCGTGCTGGGCAACTATCTGCGCGTGAAAATT
CATGAACATATTCTGCTGTATGGCGATATTCGCAAAAAACAGAAAATTACCATTGCGGGCCAGGAAATGG
AAGTGGAAACCCTGGTGGCGGAAGAAGAAGATGCGGCCGCCAAGAGCAGGATCACCAGCGAGGGCGAGTA
CATCCCCCTGGACCAGATCGACATCAACGTGGGCGCGCCCGGGTACCCATACGATGTGCCAGATTACGCC
TAATAGAAGCTTATCGATAATCAACCTCTGGATTACAAAATTTGTGAAAGATTGACTGGTATTCTTAACT
ATGTTGCTCCTTTTACGCTATGTGGATACGCTGCTTTAATGCCTTTGTATCATGCTATTGCTTCCCGTAT
GGCTTTCATTTTCTCCTCCTTGTATAAATCCTGGTTGCTGTCTCTTTATGAGGAGTTGTGGCCCGTTGTC
AGGCAACGTGGCGTGGTGTGCACTGTGTTTGCTGACGCAACCCCCACTGGTTGGGGCATTGCCACCACCT
GTCAGCTCCTTTCCGGGACTTTCGCTTTCCCCCTCCCTATTGCCACGGCGGAACTCATCGCCGCCTGCCT
TGCCCGCTGCTGGACAGGGGCTCGGCTGTTGGGCACTGACAATTCCGTGGTGTTGTCGGGGAAATCATCG
TCCTTTCCTTGGCTGCTCGCCTATGTTGCCACCTGGATTCTGCGCGGGACGTCCTTCTGCTACGTCCCTT
CGGCCCTCAATCCAGCGGACCTTCCTTCCCGCGGCCTGCTGCCGGCTCTGCGGCCTCTTCCGCGTCTTCG
CCTTCGCCCTCAGACGAGTCGGATCTCCCTTTGGGCCGCCTCCCCGCATCGATACCGAGCGCTGCTCGAG
AGATCTACGGGTGGCATCCCTGTGACCCCTCCCCAGTGCCTCTCCTGGCCCTGGAAGTTGCCACTCCAGT
GCCCACCAGCCTTGTCCTAATAAAATTAAGTTGCATCATTTTGTCTGACTAGGTGTCCTTCTATAATATT
ATGGGGTGGAGGGGGGTGGTATGGAGCAAGGGGCAAGTTGGGAAGACAACCTGTAGGGCCTGCGGGGTCT
ATTGGGAACCAAGCTGGAGTGCAGTGGCACAATCTTGGCTCACTGCAATCTCCGCCTCCTGGGTTCAAGC
GATTCTCCTGCCTCAGCCTCCCGAGTTGTTGGGATTCCAGGCATGCATGACCAGGCTCAGCTAATTTTTG
TTTTTTTGGTAGAGACGGGGTTTCACCATATTGGCCAGGCTGGTCTCCAACTCCTAATCTCAGGTGATCT
ACCCACCTTGGCCTCCCAAATTGCTGGGATTACAGGCGTGAACCACTGCTCCCTTCCCTGTCCTTCTGAT
TTTGTAGGTAACCACGTGCGGACCGAGCGGCCGCAGGAACCCCTAGTGATGGAGTTGGCCACTCCCTCTC
TGCGCGCTCGCTCGCTCACTGAGGCCGGGCGACCAAAGGTCGCCCGACGCCCGGGCTTTGCCCGGGCGGC
CTCAGTGAGCGAGCGAGCGCGCAGCTGCCTGCAGGGGCGCCTGATGCGGTATTTTCTCCTTACGCATCTG
TGCGGTATTTCACACCGCATA
[95 nt withheld, positions 3242-3336]
T
[46 nt withheld, positions 3338-3383]
C
[141 nt withheld, positions 3385-3525]
CCTTTGACGTTGGAGTCCACGTTCTTT
[37 nt withheld, positions 3553-3589]
ACTCTATCTCGGGCTATTCTTTTGATTTATAAGGGATTTTGCCGATTTCGGTCTATTGGTTAAAAAATGA
GCTGATTTAACAAAAATTTAACGCGAATTTTAACAAAATATTAACGTTTACAATTTTATGGTGCACTCTC
AGTACAATCTGCTCTGATGCCGCATAGTTAAGCCAGCCCCGACACCCGCCAACACCCGCTGACGCGCCCT
GACGGGCTTGTCTGCTCCCGGCATCCGCTTACAGACAAGCTGTGACCGTCTCCGGGAGCTGCATGTGTCA
GAGGTTTTCACCGTCATCACCGAAACGCGCGAGACGAAAGGGCCTCGTGATACGCCTATTTTTATAGGTT
AATGTCATGATAATAATGGTTTCTTAGACGTCAGGTGGCACTTTTCGGGGAAATGTGCGCGGAACCCCTA
TTTGTTTATTTTTCTAAATACATTCAAATATGTATCCGCTCATGAGACAATAACCCTGATAAATGCTTCA
ATAATATTGAAAAAGGAAGAGTATGAGTATTCAACATTTCCGTGTCGCCCTTATTCCCTTTTTTGCGGCA
TTTTGCCTTCCTGTTTTTGCTCACCCAGAAACGCTGGTGAAAGTAAAAGATGCTGAAGATCAGTTGGGTG
CACGAGTGGGTTACATCGAACTGGATCTCAACAGCGGTAAGATCCTTGAGAGTTTTCGCCCCGAAGAACG
TTTTCCAATGATGAGCACTTTTAAAGTTCTGCTATGTGGCGCGGTATTATCCCGTATTGACGCCGGGCAA
GAGCAACTCGGTCGCCGCATACACTATTCTCAGAATGACTTGGTTGAGTACTCACCAGTCACAGAAAAGC
ATCTTACGGATGGCATGACAGTAAGAGAATTATGCAGTGCTGCCATAACCATGAGTGATAACACTGCGGC
CAACTTACTTCTGACAACGATCGGAGGACCGAAGGAGCTAACCGCTTTTTTGCACAACATGGGGGATCAT
GTAACTCGCCTTGATCGTTGGGAACCGGAGCTGAATGAAGCCATACCAAACGACGAGCGTGACACCACGA
TGCCTGTAGCAATGGCAACAACGTTGCGCAAACTATTAACTGGCGAACTACTTACTCTAGCTTCCCGGCA
ACAATTAATAGACTGGATGGAGGCGGATAAAGTTGCAGGACCACTTCTGCGCTCGGCCCTTCCGGCTGGC
TGGTTTATTGCTGATAAATCTGGAGCCGGTGAGCGTGGGTCTCGCGGTATCATTGCAGCACTGGGGCCAG
ATGGTAAGCCCTCCCGTATCGTAGTTATCTACACGACGGGGAGTCAGGCAACTATGGATGAACGAAATAG
ACAGATCGCTGAGATAGGTGCCTCACTGATTAAGCATTGGTAACTGTCAGACCAAGTTTACTCATATATA
CTTTAGATTGATTTAAAACTTCATTTTTAATTTAAAAGGATCTAGGTGAAGATCCTTTTTGATAATCTCA
TGACCAAAATCCCTTAACGTGAGTTTTCGTTCCACTGAGCGTCAGACCCCGTAGAAAAGATCAAAGGATC
TTCTTGAGATCCTTTTTTTCTGCGCGTAATCTGCTGCTTGCAAACAAAAAAACCACCGCTACCAGCGGTG
GTTTGTTTGCCGGATCAAGAGCTACCAACTCTTTTTCCGAAGGTAACTGGCTTCAGCAGAGCGCAGATAC
CAAATACTGTTCTTCTAGTGTAGCCGTAGTTAGGCCACCACTTCAAGAACTCTGTAGCACCGCCTACATA
CCTCGCTCTGCTAATCCTGTTACCAGTGGCTGCTGCCAGTGGCGATAAGTCGTGTCTTACCGGGTTGGAC
TCAAGACGATAGTTACCGGATAAGGCGCAGCGGTCGGGCTGAACGGGGGGTTCGTGCACACAGCCCAGCT
TGGAGCGAACGACCTACACCGAACTGAGATACCTACAGCGTGAGCTATGAGAAAGCGCCACGCTTCCCGA
AGGGAGAAAGGCGGACAGGTATCCGGTAAGCGGCAGGGTCGGAACAGGAGAGCGCACGAGGGAGCTTCCA
GGGGGAAACGCCTGGTATCTTTATAGTCCTGTCGGGTTTCGCCACCTCTGACTTGAGCGTCGATTTTTGT
GATGCTCGTCAGGGGGGCGGAGCCTATGGAAAAACGCCAGCAACGCGGCCTTTTTACGGTTCCTGGCCTT
TTGCTGGCCTTTTGCTCACATGTCCTGCAGGCAGCTGCGCGCTCGCTCGCTCACTGAGGCCGCCCGGGCG
TCGGGCGACCTTTGGTCGCCCGGCCTCAGTGAGCGAGCGAGCGCGCAGAGAGGGAGTGGCCAACTCCATC
ACTAGGGGTTCCTGCGGCCGCACGCGTCCTTCAGGTCCGAGGTTCTAGACGAGTTTACTCCCTATCAGTG
ATAGAGAACGATGTCGAGTTTACTCCCTATCAGTGATAGAGAACGTATGTCGAGTTTACTCCCTATCAGT
GATAGAGAACGTATGTCGAGTTTACTCCCTATCAGTGATAGAGAACGTATGTCGAGTTTATCCCTATCAG
TGATAGAGAACGTATGTCGAGTTTACTCCCTATCAGTGATAGAGAACGTATGTCGA
Features (pLannotate 1.2.2; 18 found; start..end, strand, type, name):
     94..801     +  CDS            mCherry: mCherry is a basic (constitutively fluorescent) red fluorescent protein published in 2004, derived from Discosoma sp.. It is reported to be a very rapidly-maturing monomer with low acid sensitivity.
    811..866     +  CDS            P2A (fragment): 2A peptide from porcine teschovirus-1 polyprotein Eukaryotic ribosomes fail to insert a peptide bond between the Gly and Pro residues, yielding separate polypeptides.
    868..901     +  CDS            ChR2(H134R) (fragment): H134R mutant of an N-terminal fragment of channelrhodopsin-2 from the alga Chlamydomonas reinhardtii (Nagel et al., 2005) blue light-activated cation channel
   1792..1854    +  CDS            KCNJ2 (fragment): KCNJ2_HUMAN - Also known as IRK1. Experimental evidence at protein level: Swiss-Prot protein existence level 1. Probably participates in establishing action potential waveform and excitability of neuronal and muscle tissues. Inward rectifier potassium channels are characterized by a greater tendency to allow potassium to flow into the cell rather than out of it. Their voltage dependence is regulated by the concentration of extracellular potassium; as external potassium is raised, the voltage range of the channel opening shifts to more positive voltages. The inward rectification is mainly due t
   1864..1889    +  CDS            3xHA (fragment): three tandem HA epitope tags
   1909..2497    +  misc_feature   WPRE: woodchuck hepatitis virus posttranscriptional regulatory element
   2529..3005    +  polyA_signal   hGH poly(A) signal: human growth hormone polyadenylation signal
   3045..3185    +  repeat_region  AAV2 ITR: inverted terminal repeat of adeno-associated virus serotype 2 inverted
   3190..3241    -  misc_feature   bom (fragment): basis of mobility region from pBR322
   3260..3715    +  rep_origin     f1 ori (sequence partly withheld): f1 bacteriophage origin of replication; arrow indicates direction of (+) strand synthesis
   3716..3765    -  misc_feature   bom (fragment): basis of mobility region from pBR322
   3867..3902    -  CDS            rop (fragment): Rop protein, which maintains plasmids at low copy number; rop
   3997..4101    +  promoter       AmpR promoter: bla
   4102..4962    +  CDS            AmpR: β-lactamase; bla; confers resistance to ampicillin, carbenicillin, and related antibiotics
   5133..5721    +  rep_origin     ori: high-copy-number ColE1/pMB1/pBR322/pUC origin of replication
   5794..5821    +  repeat_region  AAV2 ITR (fragment): inverted terminal repeat of adeno-associated virus serotype 2 inverted
   5850..5877    +  repeat_region  AAV2 ITR (fragment): inverted terminal repeat of adeno-associated virus serotype 2 inverted
   5949..62      +  promoter       tight TRE promoter (fragment) (across the origin): Tet-responsive promoter PTight, consisting of seven tet operator sequences followed by the minimal CMV promoter
