[The description below was written by a language model from this plasmid's Addgene catalogue record and pLannotate feature annotations shown in this document.]
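Description:
TRE-mCherry-p2A-bReaches-TS is a 6.2 kb AAV transfer plasmid built on a pAAV backbone for expression in mammalian cells, either by direct transfection or after packaging into recombinant AAV. In bacteria it is maintained through a high-copy ColE1/pUC-type origin and selected with ampicillin via the β-lactamase gene. An f1 origin is also present. The expression cassette lies between AAV2 inverted terminal repeats, which provide the cis signals for genome replication and encapsidation. The annotation finds one complete ITR downstream of the cassette and only short ITR fragments upstream, a common result for these repetitive, structured sequences in assembled reads.

The payload is a synthetic bicistronic reading frame of about 1.8 kb, driven by a tight Tet-responsive promoter (tet operator repeats fused to a minimal CMV promoter). Transcription therefore depends on a tetracycline-controlled transactivator supplied in trans. The frame encodes mCherry, then a P2A ribosome-skipping peptide, then the bReaChES opsin, so the red fluorescent marker and the opsin are produced as separate polypeptides from one transcript. The annotation tool recognises only a short channelrhodopsin-like stretch at the start of the opsin and leaves most of that coding region unlabelled. At the C-terminal end it detects a fragment of the potassium channel KCNJ2 (Kir2.1), which matches the "TS" membrane-trafficking signal in the name, followed by a partial HA epitope match. A WPRE and the human growth hormone polyadenylation signal follow to improve transcript stability and processing.

The plasmid is catalogued as a reporter construct and is associated with work on transcriptional readout of neuronal activity through a calcium-activated protease. In that setting, release of a transactivator would switch on this cassette, labelling the activated cells with mCherry and giving them a light-gated channel for later optogenetic stimulation.
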