Addgene plasmid #158701: TRE-mCherry-p2A-bReaches-TS
Purpose: Reporter construct
Depositing lab: Alice Ting. Depositing organization: Stanford University. Publication: Transcriptional readout of neuronal activity via an engineered Ca(2+)-activated protease. Sanchez MI, Nguyen QA, Wang W, Soltesz I, Ting AY. Proc Natl Acad Sci U S A. 2020 Dec 15. pii: 2006521117. doi: 10.1073/pnas.2006521117. PubMed 33323488.
Backbone
  Vector backbone: pAAV
  Backbone size w/o insert (bp): 4365
  Total vector size (bp): 6165
  Vector type: Mammalian Expression, AAV
Growth in bacteria
  Bacterial resistance: Ampicillin, 100 μg/mL
  Growth temperature: 37°C
  Growth strain: NEB Stable
  Copy number: High Copy
Gene/Insert
  Gene/Insert name: mCherry-p2A-bReaches-TS
  Species: Synthetic
  Insert size (bp): 1800
  Promoter: TRE
  Tag / fusion protein: mCherry
  Cloning method: Gibson Cloning
  Sequencing primers: 5′ CMV-minimal; 3′ PolyA-r
Terms and licenses: Academic/Nonprofit Terms; Industry Terms: Not Available to Industry
How to cite: TRE-mCherry-p2A-bReaches-TS was a gift from Alice Ting (Addgene plasmid # 158701 ; http://n2t.net/addgene:158701 ; RRID:Addgene_158701)
